Addgene plasmid #118796: pHBS1388 TDP43 RRM-GFP K-R
Purpose: To test the effect of sequence on TDP43 RRM-GFP droplet properties
Depositing lab: Rajat Rohatgi. Depositing organization: Stanford University. Publication: Phase separation-deficient TDP43 remains functional in splicing. Schmidt HB, Barreau A, Rohatgi R. Nat Commun. 2019 Oct 25;10(1):4890. doi: 10.1038/s41467-019-12740-2. PubMed 31653829.
Backbone
  Vector backbone: pCS2-Dest
  Vector type: Mammalian Expression
Growth in bacteria
  Bacterial resistance: Ampicillin, 100 μg/mL
  Growth temperature: 37°C
  Growth strain: DH5alpha
  Copy number: High Copy
Gene/Insert
  Gene/Insert name: TARDBP mutant
  Species: H. sapiens (human)
  Mutation: All K to R in CTD of TDP43 RRM-GFP reporter
  Entrez Gene: TARDBP (a.k.a. ALS10, TDP-43)
  Cloning method: Gibson Cloning
Terms and licenses: Academic/Nonprofit Terms; Industry Terms: Not Available to Industry
Depositor comments: Category 1: Compositional CTD mutants
How to cite: pHBS1388 TDP43 RRM-GFP K-R was a gift from Rajat Rohatgi (Addgene plasmid # 118796 ; http://n2t.net/addgene:118796 ; RRID:Addgene_118796)
