[The description below was written by a language model from this plasmid's Addgene catalogue record and pLannotate feature annotations shown in this document.]
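Description:
pHBS1388 TDP43 RRM-GFP K-R is a mammalian expression plasmid built on the pCS2-Dest backbone, a Gateway-compatible derivative of the pCS2 family. It is propagated in E. coli as a high-copy plasmid through a ColE1/pUC-type origin and selected with ampicillin via the β-lactamase gene. An f1 origin and remnants of the lac region (lac promoter and operator, CAP site, lacI and lacZα fragments) are carried over from the parental cloning vector and have no evident role in the payload.

The expression cassette is driven by the simian cytomegalovirus IE94 enhancer/promoter and terminated by an SV40 polyadenylation signal. An SP6 promoter lies just upstream of the insert, with T7 (fragment) and T3 promoters downstream, an arrangement that in pCS2-type vectors allows in vitro transcription. The insert sits between attB1 and attB2 sites, although the record lists Gibson assembly as the cloning method. It encodes a mutant human TARDBP (TDP-43) reporter. The only annotated coding feature within it is superfolder GFP, located internally with unannotated sequence on both sides that presumably corresponds to the TDP-43 portions. The "RRM-GFP" name suggests that GFP relates to the RNA recognition motif region, but the record does not spell out the exact architecture. In this variant, all lysines in the C-terminal domain (CTD) are changed to arginine, and the depositor classes it as a compositional CTD mutant.

The stated purpose is to test how sequence affects the droplet properties of the TDP43 RRM-GFP reporter. It is one of a series of constructs examining how CTD composition influences TDP-43 phase separation, with the GFP fluorescence presumably used to visualise the droplets.
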