Features (pLannotate 1.2.2; 17 found; start..end, strand, type, name):
     19..996     +  promoter       CMV IE94 promoter: enhancer/promoter region of simian cytomegalovirus major immediate early transcription unit IE94
   1031..1049    +  promoter       SP6 promoter: promoter for bacteriophage SP6 RNA polymerase
   1104..1128    +  protein_bind   attB1: mutant version of attB; recombination site for the Gateway® BP reaction BP Clonase™
   1474..2175    +  CDS            Superfolder GFP: Superfolder GFP is a basic (constitutively fluorescent) green fluorescent protein published in 2005, derived from Aequorea victoria. It is reported to be a very rapidly-maturing weak dimer.
   2656..2680    -  protein_bind   attB2: mutant version of attB; recombination site for the Gateway® BP reaction BP Clonase™
   2703..2720    -  promoter       T7 promoter (fragment): promoter for bacteriophage T7 RNA polymerase
   2725..2859    -  polyA_signal   SV40 poly(A) signal: SV40 polyadenylation signal
   2972..2990    -  promoter       T3 promoter: promoter for bacteriophage T3 RNA polymerase
   3035..3051    -  protein_bind   lac operator: The lac repressor binds to the lac operator to inhibit transcription in E. coli. This inhibition can be relieved by adding lactose or isopropyl-β-D-thiogalactopyranoside (IPTG). lac repressor encoded by lacI
   3059..3089    -  promoter       lac promoter: promoter for the E. coli lac operon
   3104..3125    -  protein_bind   CAP binding site: CAP binding activates transcription in the presence of cAMP. E. coli catabolite activator protein
   3138..3230    -  CDS            lacI (fragment): lac repressor; lacI; The lac repressor binds to the lac operator to inhibit transcription in E. coli. This inhibition can be relieved by adding lactose or isopropyl-β-D-thiogalactopyranoside (IPTG).
   3413..4001    -  rep_origin     ori: high-copy-number ColE1/pMB1/pBR322/pUC origin of replication
   4172..5032    -  CDS            AmpR: β-lactamase; bla; confers resistance to ampicillin, carbenicillin, and related antibiotics
   5033..5137    -  promoter       AmpR promoter: bla
   5190..5618    -  rep_origin     f1 ori (sequence partly withheld): f1 bacteriophage origin of replication; arrow indicates direction of (+) strand synthesis
   5623..12      -  CDS            lacZα (fragment) (across the origin): LacZα fragment of β-galactosidase; lacZ fragment
>Addgene plasmid #118796 | pHBS1388 TDP43 RRM-GFP K-R | addgene full sequence | sequence record 229819 | Addgene NGS Result
CTATTACGCCAGTCGACCGCCAATTCAATATGGCGTATATGGACTCATGCCAATTCAATATGGTGGATCT
GGACCTGTGCCAATTCAATATGGCGTATATGGACTCGTGCCAATTCAATATGGTGGATCTGGACCCCAGC
CAATTCAATATGGCGGACTTGGCACCATGCCAATTCAATATGGCGGACCTGGCACTGTGCCAACTGGGGA
GGGGTCTACTTGGCACGGTGCCAAGTTTGAGGAGGGGTCTTGGCCCTGTGCCAAGTCCGCCATATTGAAT
TGGCATGGTGCCAATAATGGCGGCCATATTGGCTATATGCCAGGATCAATATATAGGCAATATCCAATAT
GGCCCTATGCCAATATGGCTATTGGCCAGGTTCAATACTATGTATTGGCCCTATGCCATATAGTATTCCA
TATATGGGTTTTCCTATTGACGTAGATAGCCCCTCCCAATGGGCGGTCCCATATACCATATATGGGGCTT
CCTAATACCGCCCATAGCCACTCCCCCATTGACGTCAATGGTCTCTATATATGGTCTTTCCTATTGACGT
CATATGGGCGGTCCTATTGACGTATATGGCGCCTCCCCCATTGACGTCAATTACGGTAAATGGCCCGCCT
GGCTCAATGCCCATTGACGTCAATAGGACCACCCACCATTGACGTCAATGGGATGGCTCATTGCCCATTC
ATATCCGTTCTCACGCCCCCTATTGACGTCAATGACGGTAAATGGCCCACTTGGCAGTACATCAATATCT
ATTAATAGTAACTTGGCAAGTACATTACTATTGGAAGTACGCCAGGGTACATTGGCAGTACTCCCATTGA
CGTCAATGGCGGTAAATGGCCCGCGATGGCTGCCAAGTACATCCCCATTGACGTCAATGGGGAGGGGCAA
TGACGCAAATGGGCGTTCCATTGACGTAAATGGGCGGTAGGCGTGCCTAATGGGAGGTCTATATAAGCAA
TGCTCGTTTAGGGAACCGCCATTCTGCCTGGGGACGTCGGAGCAAGCTTGATTTAGGTGACACTATAGAA
TACAAGCTACTTGTTCTTTTTGCAGGATCCCATCGATTCGAATTCAAGGATCAACAAGTTTGTACAAAAA
AGCAGGCTGGCGCCGGTACCACCGGTGCCACCATGGGATCCATGTCTGAATATATTCGGGTAACCGAAGA
TGAGAACGATGAGCCCATTGAAATACCATCGGAAGACGATGGGACGGTGCTGCTCTCCACGGTTACAGCC
CAGTTTCCAGGGGCGTGTGGGCTTCGCTACAGGAATCCAGTGTCTCAGTGTATGAGAGGTGTCCGGCTGG
TAGAAGGAATTCTGCATGCCCCAGATGCTGGCTGGGGAAATCTGGTGTATGTTGTCAACTATCCAAAAGA
TAACAAAAGAAAAATGGATGAGACAGATGCTTCATCAGCAGTGAAAGTGAAAAGAGCAGTCCAGAAAACA
TCCAGTAAAGGAGAGGAACTATTTACAGGTACTGTGCCTATCAAAGTCGAGCTGGACGGCGACGTAAACG
GCCACAAGTTCAGCGTGCGTGGCGAGGGCGAGGGCGATGCCACCGAGGGCAAGCTGACCCTGAAGTTCAT
CTGCACCACCGGCAAGCTGCCGGTGCCGTGGCCGACCCTCGTGACCACCCTGACCTACGGCGTGCAGTGC
TTCAGCCGCTACCCGGACCACATGAAGCGTCACGACTTCTTCAAGTCCGCCATGCCGGAAGGCTACGTCC
AGGAGCGCACCATCGAGTTCAAGGACGACGGCACCTACAAGACCCGCGCGGAGGTGAAGTTCGAGGGCGA
CACCCTGGTGAACCGCATCGAGCTGAAGGGCAACGACTTCAAGGAGGACGGCAACATCCTGGGTCACAAG
CTGGAGTACAACCACAACAGCCACAACGTCCGTATCGAAGCCGACAAGCAGAAGAACGGCATCAAGGCTA
ACTTCAAGATCCGCCACAACGTTGAGGACGGCAGCCAGCAGGAAGCCGACCACAAACAGCAGAACACCCC
GATCGGCGACGGCCCGGTGCGCCTGCCGGACAACCACTATCTGAGCACCCAGACCACGCTGAGCAAAGAC
CCGAACGAGAAGCGCGATCACATGGTCCTGAAGGAGTTCGTGACGGCAGCCGGTATCACTAAAGGTGAAG
ATGAAAGTGGATCCAATGCCGAACCTAGGCATAACTCCAATCGGCAACTTGAGCGCAGTGGGAGGTTCGG
CGGGAATCCAGGCGGTTTTGGTAATCAAGGAGGGTTTGGTAACAGTAGGGGTGGAGGAGCAGGACTGGGG
AATAACCAGGGTAGTAATATGGGCGGTGGAATGAATTTCGGTGCCTTTTCTATTAACCCAGCCATGATGG
CAGCAGCACAGGCGGCTCTTCAGTCATCCTGGGGTATGATGGGTATGTTGGCAAGCCAACAGAATCAATC
AGGACCGTCCGGTAACAACCAAAATCAGGGAAACATGCAGCGGGAACCGAACCAAGCCTTCGGTAGCGGT
AACAATTCCTATAGCGGTAGTAACTCAGGCGCGGCGATCGGCTGGGGCTCAGCGTCAAATGCGGGATCTG
GGAGCGGGTTCAACGGAGGTTTCGGTTCCAGCATGGACAGTCGGTCCTCAGGATGGGGTATGTAGACCCA
GCTTTCTTGTACAAAGTGGTTGATCCTCTCGAGCCTCTAGAACTATAGTGAGTCGTATTACGTAGATCCA
GACATGATAAGATACATTGATGAGTTTGGACAAACCACAACTAGAATGCAGTGAAAAAAATGCTTTATTT
GTGAAATTTGTGATGCTATTGCTTTATTTGTAACCATTATAAGCTGCAATAAACAAGTTAACAACAACAA
TTGCATTCATTTTATGTTTCAGGTTCAGGGGGAGGTGTGGGAGGTTTTTTAATTCGCGGCCGCGGCGCCA
ATGCATTGGGCCCGGTACCCAGCTTTTGTTCCCTTTAGTGAGGGTTAATTGCGCGCTTGGCGTAATCATG
GTCATAGCTGTTTCCTGTGTGAAATTGTTATCCGCTCACAATTCCACACAACATACGAGCCGGGAGCATA
AAGTGTAAAGCCTGGGGTGCCTAATGAGTGAGCTAACTCACATTAATTGCGTTGCGCTCACTGCCCGCTT
TCCAGTCGGGAAACCTGTCGTGCCAGCTGCATTAATGAATCGGCCAACGCGCGGGGAGAGGCGGTTTGCG
TATTGGGCGCTCTTCCGCTTCCTCGCTCACTGACTCGCTGCGCTCGGTCGTTCGGCTGCGGCGAGCGGTA
TCAGCTCACTCAAAGGCGGTAATACGGTTATCCACAGAATCAGGGGATAACGCAGGAAAGAACATGTGAG
CAAAAGGCCAGCAAAAGGCCAGGAACCGTAAAAAGGCCGCGTTGCTGGCGTTTTTCCATAGGCTCCGCCC
CCCTGACGAGCATCACAAAAATCGACGCTCAAGTCAGAGGTGGCGAAACCCGACAGGACTATAAAGATAC
CAGGCGTTTCCCCCTGGAAGCTCCCTCGTGCGCTCTCCTGTTCCGACCCTGCCGCTTACCGGATACCTGT
CCGCCTTTCTCCCTTCGGGAAGCGTGGCGCTTTCTCATAGCTCACGCTGTAGGTATCTCAGTTCGGTGTA
GGTCGTTCGCTCCAAGCTGGGCTGTGTGCACGAACCCCCCGTTCAGCCCGACCGCTGCGCCTTATCCGGT
AACTATCGTCTTGAGTCCAACCCGGTAAGACACGACTTATCGCCACTGGCAGCAGCCACTGGTAACAGGA
TTAGCAGAGCGAGGTATGTAGGCGGTGCTACAGAGTTCTTGAAGTGGTGGCCTAACTACGGCTACACTAG
AAGAACAGTATTTGGTATCTGCGCTCTGCTGAAGCCAGTTACCTTCGGAAAAAGAGTTGGTAGCTCTTGA
TCCGGCAAACAAACCACCGCTGGTAGCGGTGGTTTTTTTGTTTGCAAGCAGCAGATTACGCGCAGAAAAA
AAGGATCTCAAGAAGATCCTTTGATCTTTTCTACGGGGTCTGACGCTCAGTGGAACGAAAACTCACGTTA
AGGGATTTTGGTCATGAGATTATCAAAAAGGATCTTCACCTAGATCCTTTTAAATTAAAAATGAAGTTTT
AAATCAATCTAAAGTATATATGAGTAAACTTGGTCTGACAGTTACCAATGCTTAATCAGTGAGGCACCTA
TCTCAGCGATCTGTCTATTTCGTTCATCCATAGTTGCCTGACTCCCCGTCGTGTAGATAACTACGATACG
GGAGGGCTTACCATCTGGCCCCAGTGCTGCAATGATACCGCGAGACCCACGCTCACCGGCTCCAGATTTA
TCAGCAATAAACCAGCCAGCCGGAAGGGCCGAGCGCAGAAGTGGTCCTGCAACTTTATCCGCCTCCATCC
AGTCTATTAATTGTTGCCGGGAAGCTAGAGTAAGTAGTTCGCCAGTTAATAGTTTGCGCAACGTTGTTGC
CATTGCTACAGGCATCGTGGTGTCACGCTCGTCGTTTGGTATGGCTTCATTCAGCTCCGGTTCCCAACGA
TCAAGGCGAGTTACATGATCCCCCATGTTGTGCAAAAAAGCGGTTAGCTCCTTCGGTCCTCCGATCGTTG
TCAGAAGTAAGTTGGCCGCAGTGTTATCACTCATGGTTATGGCAGCACTGCATAATTCTCTTACTGTCAT
GCCATCCGTAAGATGCTTTTCTGTGACTGGTGAGTACTCAACCAAGTCATTCTGAGAATAGTGTATGCGG
CGACCGAGTTGCTCTTGCCCGGCGTCAATACGGGATAATACCGCGCCACATAGCAGAACTTTAAAAGTGC
TCATCATTGGAAAACGTTCTTCGGGGCGAAAACTCTCAAGGATCTTACCGCTGTTGAGATCCAGTTCGAT
GTAACCCACTCGTGCACCCAACTGATCTTCAGCATCTTTTACTTTCACCAGCGTTTCTGGGTGAGCAAAA
ACAGGAAGGCAAAATGCCGCAAAAAAGGGAATAAGGGCGACACGGAAATGTTGAATACTCATACTCTTCC
TTTTTCAATATTATTGAAGCATTTATCAGGGTTATTGTCTCATGAGCGGATACATATTTGAATGTATTTA
GAAAAATAAACAAATAGGGGTTCCGCGCACATTTCCCCGAAAAGTGCCACCTAAATTGTAAGCGTTAATA
TTTTGTTAAAATTCGCGTTAAATTTTTGTTAAATCAGCTCATTTTTTAACCAATAGGCCGAAATCGGCAA
AATCCCTTATAAATCAAAAGAATAGACCGAGATAGGGT
[37 nt withheld, positions 5289-5325]
AAAGAACGTGGACTCCAACGTCAAAGG
[49 nt withheld, positions 5353-5401]
T
[91 nt withheld, positions 5403-5493]
G
[124 nt withheld, positions 5495-5618]
CCCATTCGCCATTCAGGCTGCGCAACTGTTGGGAAGGGCGATCGGTGCGGGCCTCTTCG
